Addgene plasmid #249166: pEGFP-N1/Integrin-b5-FL-SGx3-Halo9
Purpose: Mammalian expression vector of human ITGB5 fused with Halo9-tag
Depositing lab: Pakorn Kanchanawong. Depositing organization: National University of Singapore. Publication: Optogenetic control of mechanotransduction based on light-induced homodimerization of talin. Nishimura R, Barnett SFH, Jain K, Huang Z, Goult BT, Kanchanawong P. J Cell Sci. 2025 Nov 24:jcs.264110. doi: 10.1242/jcs.264110. PubMed 41277405.
Backbone
  Vector backbone: pEGFP-N1
  Backbone manufacturer: Clontech
  Backbone size w/o insert (bp): 6507
  Total vector size (bp): 7306
  Modifications to backbone: Substituted EGFP with Halo9
  Vector type: Mammalian Expression
  Selectable markers: Neomycin (select with G418)
Growth in bacteria
  Bacterial resistance: Kanamycin, 50 μg/mL
  Growth temperature: 37°C
  Growth strain: DH5alpha
  Copy number: High Copy
Gene/Insert
  Gene/Insert name: Integrin beta-5
  Species: H. sapiens (human)
  Insert size (bp): 2397
  Entrez Gene: ITGB5
  Promoter: CMV
  Tag / fusion protein: Halo9 (C terminal on backbone)
  Cloning method: Ligation Independent Cloning
  Sequencing primers: 5′ CMV-F; 3′ SV40pA-R
Resource information
  A portion of this plasmid was derived from a plasmid made by: Integrin beta5-2xEGFP deposited by Dr. Staffan Strömblad; Addgene plasmid #139779
Terms and licenses: Academic/Nonprofit Terms; Industry Terms: Not Available to Industry
Depositor comments: There was a truncation (22-amino acid deletion) at the C-terminus in the original plasmid. To obtain an intact full-length ITGB5 gene fragment, we synthesized the missing portion and fused it to the C-terminus via seamless cloning. Please visit https://doi.org/10.1101/2025.04.17.649301 for bioRxiv preprint.
How to cite: pEGFP-N1/Integrin-b5-FL-SGx3-Halo9 was a gift from Pakorn Kanchanawong (Addgene plasmid # 249166 ; http://n2t.net/addgene:249166 ; RRID:Addgene_249166)
