[The description below was written by a language model from this plasmid's Addgene catalogue record and pLannotate feature annotations shown in this document.]
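Description:
pEGFP-N1/Integrin-b5-FL-SGx3-Halo9 is a 7,306 bp mammalian expression plasmid built on the Clontech pEGFP-N1 backbone, in which the EGFP reporter has been replaced by the Halo9 variant of HaloTag. It is propagated in E. coli from a high-copy ColE1/pUC-type origin and also carries an f1 phage origin. A single NeoR/KanR (Tn5 aminoglycoside phosphotransferase) gene serves both hosts. The bacterial AmpR (bla) promoter drives it for kanamycin selection, and the SV40 enhancer/early promoter with the HSV TK polyadenylation signal drives it for G418 selection of stably transfected mammalian cells. The short large T antigen, ble and bGH poly(A) fragments in the annotation appear to be backbone remnants or partial matches rather than functional parts.

The payload is the full-length human integrin beta-5 (ITGB5) coding sequence of 2,397 bp, transcribed from the CMV immediate-early enhancer and promoter and terminated by the SV40 poly(A) signal. A residual stretch of the multiple cloning site and a linker follow the ITGB5 reading frame. The construct name suggests the linker is three serine-glycine repeats, though the record does not describe it further. The Halo9 tag comes next and therefore sits at the cytoplasmic C-terminus of the integrin. HaloTag is a modified bacterial dehalogenase that bonds covalently to chloroalkane ligands, so the fusion can be labelled with a chosen fluorescent dye in cells.

The ITGB5 fragment came from an earlier integrin beta5-2xEGFP plasmid that lacked the last 22 amino acids. The depositors synthesized the missing portion and joined it by seamless cloning to restore the intact C-terminus. The associated publication concerns optogenetic control of mechanotransduction through talin, so the construct is likely used to visualise integrin beta-5 adhesions, although the stated purpose is simply expression of Halo9-tagged ITGB5.
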