Features (pLannotate 1.2.2; 15 found; start..end, strand, type, name):
     61..364     +  enhancer       CMV enhancer: human cytomegalovirus immediate early enhancer
    365..568     +  promoter       CMV promoter: human cytomegalovirus (CMV) immediate early promoter
    597..2993    +  CDS            ITGB5: ITB5_HUMAN - Experimental evidence at protein level: Swiss-Prot protein existence level 1. (Microbial infection) Integrin ITGAV:ITGB5 acts as a receptor for adenovirus type C. From Homo sapiens (Human).
   2993..3027    +  misc_feature   MCS (fragment): multiple cloning site
   3078..3968    +  CDS            HaloTag®: modified bacterial dehalogenase that forms covalent bonds with chloroalkane derivatives
   3988..4071    +  CDS            large T antigen (fragment): large T antigen from SV40 (simian virus 40)
   4094..4215    +  polyA_signal   SV40 poly(A) signal: SV40 polyadenylation signal
   4249..4677    -  rep_origin     f1 ori (sequence partly withheld): f1 bacteriophage origin of replication; arrow indicates direction of (+) strand synthesis
   4704..4808    +  promoter       AmpR promoter: bla
   4810..5167    +  promoter       SV40 promoter: SV40 enhancer and early promoter
   5202..5996    +  CDS            NeoR/KanR: aminoglycoside phosphotransferase from Tn5; aph(3')-II (or nptII); confers resistance to neomycin, kanamycin, and G418 (Geneticin®)
   6017..6169    +  CDS            ble (fragment): BLE_KLEPN - Experimental evidence at protein level: Swiss-Prot protein existence level 1. Binding protein with a strong affinity to the bleomycin family of antibiotics. Binds to CL990; an antimitotic-antibiotic compound. From Klebsiella pneumoniae.
   6228..6275    +  polyA_signal   HSV TK poly(A) signal: herpes simplex virus thymidine kinase polyadenylation signal (Cole and Stacy, 1985)
   6366..6382    -  polyA_signal   bGH poly(A) signal (fragment): bovine growth hormone polyadenylation signal
   6604..7192    +  rep_origin     ori: high-copy-number ColE1/pMB1/pBR322/pUC origin of replication
>Addgene plasmid #249166 | pEGFP-N1/Integrin-b5-FL-SGx3-Halo9 | addgene full sequence | sequence record 496373 | Addgene NGS Result
TAGTTATTAATAGTAATCAATTACGGGGTCATTAGTTCATAGCCCATATATGGAGTTCCGCGTTACATAA
CTTACGGTAAATGGCCCGCCTGGCTGACCGCCCAACGACCCCCGCCCATTGACGTCAATAATGACGTATG
TTCCCATAGTAACGCCAATAGGGACTTTCCATTGACGTCAATGGGTGGAGTATTTACGGTAAACTGCCCA
CTTGGCAGTACATCAAGTGTATCATATGCCAAGTACGCCCCCTATTGACGTCAATGACGGTAAATGGCCC
GCCTGGCATTATGCCCAGTACATGACCTTATGGGACTTTCCTACTTGGCAGTACATCTACGTATTAGTCA
TCGCTATTACCATGGTGATGCGGTTTTGGCAGTACATCAATGGGCGTGGATAGCGGTTTGACTCACGGGG
ATTTCCAAGTCTCCACCCCATTGACGTCAATGGGAGTTTGTTTTGGCACCAAAATCAACGGGACTTTCCA
AAATGTCGTAACAACTCCGCCCCATTGACGCAAATGGGCGGTAGGCGTGTACGGTGGGAGGTCTATATAA
GCAGAGCTGGTTTAGTGAACCGTCAGATCCGCTAGCATGCCGCGGGCCCCGGCGCCGCTGTACGCCTGCC
TCCTGGGGCTCTGCGCGCTCCTGCCCCGGCTCGCAGGTCTCAACATATGCACTAGTGGAAGTGCCACCTC
ATGTGAAGAATGTCTGCTAATCCACCCAAAATGTGCCTGGTGCTCCAAAGAGGACTTCGGAAGCCCACGG
TCCATCACCTCTCGGTGTGATCTGAGGGCAAACCTTGTCAAAAATGGCTGTGGAGGTGAGATAGAGAGCC
CAGCCAGCAGCTTCCATGTCCTGAGGAGCCTGCCCCTCAGCAGCAAGGGTTCGGGCTCTGCAGGCTGGGA
CGTCATTCAGATGACACCACAGGAGATTGCCGTGAACCTCCGGCCCGGTGACAAGACCACCTTCCAGCTA
CAGGTTCGCCAGGTGGAGGACTATCCTGTGGACCTGTACTACCTGATGGACCTCTCCCTGTCCATGAAGG
ATGACTTGGACAATATCCGGAGCCTGGGCACCAAACTCGCGGAGGAGATGAGGAAGCTCACCAGCAACTT
CCGGTTGGGATTTGGGTCTTTTGTTGATAAGGACATCTCTCCTTTCTCCTACACGGCACCGAGGTACCAG
ACCAATCCGTGCATTGGTTACAAGTTGTTTCCAAATTGCGTCCCCTCCTTTGGGTTCCGCCATCTGCTGC
CTCTCACAGACAGAGTGGACAGCTTCAATGAGGAAGTTCGGAAACAGAGGGTGTCCCGGAACCGAGATGC
CCCTGAGGGGGGCTTTGATGCAGTACTCCAGGCAGCCGTCTGCAAGGAGAAGATTGGCTGGCGAAAGGAT
GCACTGCATTTGCTGGTGTTCACAACAGATGATGTGCCCCACATCGCATTGGATGGAAAATTGGGAGGCC
TGGTGCAGCCACACGATGGCCAGTGCCACCTGAACGAGGCCAACGAGTACACTGCATCCAACCAGATGGA
CTATCCATCCCTTGCCTTGCTTGGAGAGAAATTGGCAGAGAACAACATCAACCTCATCTTTGCAGTGACA
AAAAACCATTATATGCTGTACAAGAATTTTACAGCCCTGATACCTGGAACAACGGTGGAGATTTTAGATG
GAGACTCCAAAAATATTATTCAACTGATTATTAATGCATACAATAGTATCCGGTCTAAAGTGGAGTTGTC
AGTCTGGGATCAGCCTGAGGATCTTAATCTCTTCTTTACTGCTACCTGCCAAGATGGGGTATCCTATCCT
GGTCAGAGGAAGTGTGAGGGTCTGAAGATTGGGGACACGGCATCTTTTGAAGTATCATTGGAGGCCCGAA
GCTGTCCCAGCAGACACACGGAGCATGTGTTTGCCCTGCGGCCGGTGGGATTCCGGGACAGCCTGGAGGT
GGGGGTCACCTACAACTGCACGTGCGGCTGCAGCGTGGGGCTGGAACCCAACAGCGCCAGGTGCAACGGG
AGCGGGACCTATGTCTGCGGCCTGTGTGAGTGCAGCCCCGGCTACCTGGGCACCAGGTGCGAGTGCCAGG
ATGGGGAGAACCAGAGCGTGTACCAGAACCTGTGCCGGGAGGCAGAGGGCAAGCCACTGTGCAGCGGGCG
TGGGGACTGCAGCTGCAACCAGTGCTCCTGCTTCGAGAGCGAGTTTGGCAAGATCTATGGGCCTTTCTGT
GAGTGCGACAACTTCTCCTGTGCCAGGAACAAGGGAGTCCTCTGCTCAGGCCATGGCGAGTGTCACTGCG
GGGAATGCAAGTGCCATGCAGGTTACATCGGGGACAACTGTAACTGCTCGACAGACATCAGCACATGCCG
GGGCAGAGATGGCCAGATCTGCAGCGAGCGTGGGCACTGTCTCTGTGGGCAGTGCCAATGCACGGAGCCG
GGGGCCTTTGGGGAGATGTGTGAGAAGTGCCCCACCTGCCCGGATGCATGCAGCACCAAGAGAGATTGCG
TCGAGTGCCTGCTGCTCCACTCTGGGAAACCTGACAACCAGACCTGCCACAGCCTATGCAGGGATGAGGT
GATCACATGGGTGGACACCATCGTGAAAGATGACCAGGAGGCTGTGCTATGTTTCTACAAAACCGCCAAG
GACTGCGTCATGATGTTCACCTATGTGGAGCTCCCCAGTGGGAAGTCCAACCTGACCGTCCTCAGGGAGC
CAGAGTGTGGAAACACCCCCAACGCCATGACCATCCTCCTGGCTGTGGTCGGTAGCATCCTCCTTGTTGG
GCTTGCACTCCTGGCTATCTGGAAGCTGCTTGTCACCATCCACGACCGGAGGGAGTTTGCAAAGTTTCAG
AGCGAGCGATCCAGGGCCCGCTATGAAATGGCTTCAAATCCATTATACAGAAAGCCTATCTCCACGCACA
CTGTGGACTTCACCTTCAACAAGTTCAACAAATCCTACAATGGCACTGTGGACAAGCTTCGAATTCTGCA
GTCGACGGTACCGCGGGATCCATCTGGTGGCGGAGGGAGTGGCGGAGGTGGGTCAGGAGGTGGAGGCATG
GCAGAAATCGGTACTGGCTTTCCATTCGACCCCCATTATGTGGAAGTCCTGGGCGAGCGCATGCACTACG
TCGATGTTGGTCCGCGCGATGGCACCCCTGTGCTGTTCCTGCACGGTAACCCGACCTCCTCCTACGTGTG
GCGCAACATCATCCCGCATGTTGCACCGACCCATCGCTGCATTGCTCCAGACCTGATCGGTATGGGCAAA
TCCGACAAACCAGACCTGGGTTATTTCTTCGACGACCACGTCCGCTTCATGGATGCCTTCATCGAAGCCC
TGGGTCTGGAAGAGGTCGTCCTGGTCATTCACGACTGGGGCTCCGCTCTGGGTTTCCACTGGGCCAAGCG
CAATCCAGAGCGCGTCAAAGGTATTGCATTTATGGAGTTCATCCGCCCTATCCCGACCTGGGACGAATGG
CCAGAATTTGCCCGCGAGACCTTCCAGGCCTTCCGCACCACCGACGTCGGCCGCAAGCTGATCATCGATC
ACAACGTTTTTATCGAGGGTACGCTGCGGATGGGTGTCGTCCGCCCGCTGACTGAAGTCGAGATGGACCA
TTACCGCGAGCCGTTCCTGAATCCTGTTGACCGCGAGCCACTGTGGCGCTTCCCAAACGAGCTGCCAATC
GCCGGTGAGCCAGCGAACATCGTCGCGCTGGTCGAAGAATACATGGACTGGCTGCACCAGTCCCCTGTCC
CGAAGCTGCTGTTCTGGGGCACCCCAGGCGTTCTGATCCCACCGGCCGAAGCCGCTCGCCTGGCCAAAAG
CCTGCCTAACTGCAAGGCTGTGGACATCGGCCCGGGTCTGAATCTGCTGCAAGAAGACAACCCGGACCTG
ATCGGCAGCGAGATCGCGCGCTGGCTGTCGACGCTCGAGATTTCCGGCTAAAGCGGCCGCGACTCTAGAT
CATAATCAGCCATACCACATTTGTAGAGGTTTTACTTGCTTTAAAAAACCTCCCACACCTCCCCCTGAAC
CTGAAACATAAAATGAATGCAATTGTTGTTGTTAACTTGTTTATTGCAGCTTATAATGGTTACAAATAAA
GCAATAGCATCACAAATTTCACAAATAAAGCATTTTTTTCACTGCATTCTAGTTGTGGTTTGTCCAAACT
CATCAATGTATCTTAAGGCGTAAATTGTAAGCGTTAATATTTTGTTAAAATTCGCGTTAAATTTTTGTTA
AATCAGCTCATTTTTTAACCAATAGGCCGAAATCGGCAAAATCCCTTATAAATCAAAAGAATAGACCGAG
ATAGGGT
[37 nt withheld, positions 4348-4384]
AAAGAACGTGGACTCCAACGTCAAAGG
[49 nt withheld, positions 4412-4460]
T
[91 nt withheld, positions 4462-4552]
G
[124 nt withheld, positions 4554-4677]
CAGGTGGCACTTTTCGGGGAAATGTGCGCGGAACCCCTATTTGTTTATTTTTCTAAATACATTCAAATAT
GTATCCGCTCATGAGACAATAACCCTGATAAATGCTTCAATAATATTGAAAAAGGAAGAGTCCTGAGGCG
GAAAGAACCAGCTGTGGAATGTGTGTCAGTTAGGGTGTGGAAAGTCCCCAGGCTCCCCAGCAGGCAGAAG
TATGCAAAGCATGCATCTCAATTAGTCAGCAACCAGGTGTGGAAAGTCCCCAGGCTCCCCAGCAGGCAGA
AGTATGCAAAGCATGCATCTCAATTAGTCAGCAACCATAGTCCCGCCCCTAACTCCGCCCATCCCGCCCC
TAACTCCGCCCAGTTCCGCCCATTCTCCGCCCCATGGCTGACTAATTTTTTTTATTTATGCAGAGGCCGA
GGCCGCCTCGGCCTCTGAGCTATTCCAGAAGTAGTGAGGAGGCTTTTTTGGAGGCCTAGGCTTTTGCAAA
GATCGATCAAGAGACAGGATGAGGATCGTTTCGCATGATTGAACAAGATGGATTGCACGCAGGTTCTCCG
GCCGCTTGGGTGGAGAGGCTATTCGGCTATGACTGGGCACAACAGACAATCGGCTGCTCTGATGCCGCCG
TGTTCCGGCTGTCAGCGCAGGGGCGCCCGGTTCTTTTTGTCAAGACCGACCTGTCCGGTGCCCTGAATGA
ACTGCAAGACGAGGCAGCGCGGCTATCGTGGCTGGCCACGACGGGCGTTCCTTGCGCAGCTGTGCTCGAC
GTTGTCACTGAAGCGGGAAGGGACTGGCTGCTATTGGGCGAAGTGCCGGGGCAGGATCTCCTGTCATCTC
ACCTTGCTCCTGCCGAGAAAGTATCCATCATGGCTGATGCAATGCGGCGGCTGCATACGCTTGATCCGGC
TACCTGCCCATTCGACCACCAAGCGAAACATCGCATCGAGCGAGCACGTACTCGGATGGAAGCCGGTCTT
GTCGATCAGGATGATCTGGACGAAGAGCATCAGGGGCTCGCGCCAGCCGAACTGTTCGCCAGGCTCAAGG
CGAGCATGCCCGACGGCGAGGATCTCGTCGTGACCCATGGCGATGCCTGCTTGCCGAATATCATGGTGGA
AAATGGCCGCTTTTCTGGATTCATCGACTGTGGCCGGCTGGGTGTGGCGGACCGCTATCAGGACATAGCG
TTGGCTACCCGTGATATTGCTGAAGAGCTTGGCGGCGAATGGGCTGACCGCTTCCTCGTGCTTTACGGTA
TCGCCGCTCCCGATTCGCAGCGCATCGCCTTCTATCGCCTTCTTGACGAGTTCTTCTGAGCGGGACTCTG
GGGTTCGAAATGACCGACCAAGCGACGCCCAACCTGCCATCACGAGATTTCGATTCCACCGCCGCCTTCT
ATGAAAGGTTGGGCTTCGGAATCGTTTTCCGGGACGCCGGCTGGATGATCCTCCAGCGCGGGGATCTCAT
GCTGGAGTTCTTCGCCCACCCTAGGGGGAGGCTAACTGAAACACGGAAGGAGACAATACCGGAAGGAACC
CGCGCTATGACGGCAATAAAAAGACAGAATAAAACGCACGGTGTTGGGTCGTTTGTTCATAAACGCGGGG
TTCGGTCCCAGGGCTGGCACTCTGTCGATACCCCACCGAGACCCCATTGGGGCCAATACGCCCGCGTTTC
TTCCTTTTCCCCACCCCACCCCCCAAGTTCGGGTGAAGGCCCAGGGCTCGCAGCCAACGTCGGGGCGGCA
GGCCCTGCCATAGCCTCAGGTTACTCATATATACTTTAGATTGATTTAAAACTTCATTTTTAATTTAAAA
GGATCTAGGTGAAGATCCTTTTTGATAATCTCATGACCAAAATCCCTTAACGTGAGTTTTCGTTCCACTG
AGCGTCAGACCCCGTAGAAAAGATCAAAGGATCTTCTTGAGATCCTTTTTTTCTGCGCGTAATCTGCTGC
TTGCAAACAAAAAAACCACCGCTACCAGCGGTGGTTTGTTTGCCGGATCAAGAGCTACCAACTCTTTTTC
CGAAGGTAACTGGCTTCAGCAGAGCGCAGATACCAAATACTGTTCTTCTAGTGTAGCCGTAGTTAGGCCA
CCACTTCAAGAACTCTGTAGCACCGCCTACATACCTCGCTCTGCTAATCCTGTTACCAGTGGCTGCTGCC
AGTGGCGATAAGTCGTGTCTTACCGGGTTGGACTCAAGACGATAGTTACCGGATAAGGCGCAGCGGTCGG
GCTGAACGGGGGGTTCGTGCACACAGCCCAGCTTGGAGCGAACGACCTACACCGAACTGAGATACCTACA
GCGTGAGCTATGAGAAAGCGCCACGCTTCCCGAAGGGAGAAAGGCGGACAGGTATCCGGTAAGCGGCAGG
GTCGGAACAGGAGAGCGCACGAGGGAGCTTCCAGGGGGAAACGCCTGGTATCTTTATAGTCCTGTCGGGT
TTCGCCACCTCTGACTTGAGCGTCGATTTTTGTGATGCTCGTCAGGGGGGCGGAGCCTATGGAAAAACGC
CAGCAACGCGGCCTTTTTACGGTTCCTGGCCTTTTGCTGGCCTTTTGCTCACATGTTCTTTCCTGCGTTA
TCCCCTGATTCTGTGGATAACCGTATTACCGCCATGCAT
